>Addgene plasmid #59950 | pTHSSd_10 | depositor full sequence | sequence record 95185 | Full Sequence
TAATAACTATCACTATAGGGAGAGGATCCTGTCAATTTCCGCGATAGAGGAGGTAAAGATGAGCAAAGGA
GAAGAACTTTTCACTGGAGTTGTCCCAATTCTTGTTGAATTAGATGGTGATGTTAATGGGCACAAATTTT
CTGTCCGTGGAGAGGGTGAAGGTGATGCTACAAACGGAAAACTCACCCTTAAATTTATTTGCACTACTGG
AAAACTACCTGTTCCGTGGCCAACACTTGTCACTACTCTGACCTATGGTGTTCAATGCTTTTCCCGTTAT
CCGGATCACATGAAACGGCATGACTTTTTCAAGAGTGCCATGCCCGAAGGTTATGTACAGGAACGCACTA
TATCTTTCAAAGATGACGGGACCTACAAGACGCGTGCTGAAGTCAAGTTTGAAGGTGATACCCTTGTTAA
TCGTATCGAGTTAAAGGGTATTGATTTTAAAGAAGATGGAAACATTCTTGGACACAAACTCGAGTACAAC
TTTAACTCACACAATGTATACATCACGGCAGACAAACAAAAGAATGGAATCAAAGCTAACTTCAAAATTC
GCCACAACGTTGAAGATGGTTCCGTTCAACTAGCAGACCATTATCAACAAAATACTCCAATTGGCGATGG
CCCTGTCCTTTTACCAGACAACCATTACCTGTCGACACAATCTGTCCTTTCGAAAGATCCCAACGAAAAG
CGTGACCACATGGTCCTTCTTGAGTTTGTAACTGCTGCTGGGATTACACATGGCATGGATGAGCTCTACA
AATAATAAGGTGCTTAATAAGGATCCTAGCATAACCCCTTGGGGCCTCTAAACGGGTCTTGAGGGGTTTT
TTGCTGTTGTTTGTCGGTGAACGCTCTCCTGAGTAGGACAAATCCGCCGCCCTAGACCTAGGGTACGGGT
TTTGCTGCCCGCAAACGGGCTGTTCTGGTGTTGCTAGTTTGTTATCAGAATCGCAGATCCGGCTTCAGGT
TTGCCGGCTGAAAGCGCTATTTCTTCCAGAATTGCCATGATTTTTTCCCCACGGGAGGCGTCACTGGCTC
CCGTGTTGTCGGCAGCTTTGATTCGATAAGCAGCATCGCCTGTTTCAGGCTGTCTATGTGTGACTGTTGA
GCTGTAACAAGTTGTCTCAGGTGTTCAATTTCATGTTCTAGTTGCTTTGTTTTACTGGTTTCACCTGTTC
TATTAGGTGTTACATGCTGTTCATCTGTTACATTGTCGATCTGTTCATGGTGAACAGCTTTAAATGCACC
AAAAACTCGTAAAAGCTCTGATGTATCTATCTTTTTTACACCGTTTTCATCTGTGCATATGGACAGTTTT
CCCTTTGATATCTAACGGTGAACAGTTGTTCTACTTTTGTTTGTTAGTCTTGATGCTTCACTGATAGATA
CAAGAGCCATAAGAACCTCAGATCCTTCCGTATTTAGCCAGTATGTTCTCTAGTGTGGTTCGTTGTTTTT
GCGTGAGCCATGAGAACGAACCATTGAGATCATGCTTACTTTGCATGTCACTCAAAAATTTTGCCTCAAA
ACTGGTGAGCTGAATTTTTGCAGTTAAAGCATCGTGTAGTGTTTTTCTTAGTCCGTTACGTAGGTAGGAA
TCTGATGTAATGGTTGTTGGTATTTTGTCACCATTCATTTTTATCTGGTTGTTCTCAAGTTCGGTTACGA
GATCCATTTGTCTATCTAGTTCAACTTGGAAAATCAACGTATCAGTCGGGCGGCCTCGCTTATCAACCAC
CAATTTCATATTGCTGTAAGTGTTTAAATCTTTACTTATTGGTTTCAAAACCCATTGGTTAAGCCTTTTA
AACTCATGGTAGTTATTTTCAAGCATTAACATGAACTTAAATTCATCAAGGCTAATCTCTATATTTGCCT
TGTGAGTTTTCTTTTGTGTTAGTTCTTTTAATAACCACTCATAAATCCTCATAGAGTATTTGTTTTCAAA
AGACTTAACATGTTCCAGATTATATTTTATGAATTTTTTTAACTGGAAAAGATAAGGCAATATCTCTTCA
CTAAAAACTAATTCTAATTTTTCGCTTGAGAACTTGGCATAGTTTGTCCACTGGAAAATCTCAAAGCCTT
TAACCAAAGGATTCCTGATTTCCACAGTTCTCGTCATCAGCTCTCTGGTTGCTTTAGCTAATACACCATA
AGCATTTTCCCTACTGATGTTCATCATCTGAGCGTATTGGTTATAAGTGAACGATACCGTCCGTTCTTTC
CTTGTAGGGTTTTCAATCGTGGGGTTGAGTAGTGCCACACAGCATAAAATTAGCTTGGTTTCATGCTCCG
TTAAGTCATAGCGACTAATCGCTAGTTCATTTGCTTTGAAAACAACTAATTCAGACATACATCTCAATTG
GTCTAGGTGATTTTAATCACTATACCAATTGAGATGGGCTAGTCAATGATAATTACTAGTCCTTTTCCTT
TGAGTTGTGGGTATCTGTAAATTCTGCTAGACCTTTGCTGGAAAACTTGTAAATTCTGCTAGACCCTCTG
TAAATTCCGCTAGACCTTTGTGTGTTTTTTTTGTTTATATTCAAGTGGTTATAATTTATAGAATAAAGAA
AGAATAAAAAAAGATAAAAAGAATAGATCCCAGCCCTGTGTATAACTCACTACTTTAGTCAGTTCCGCAG
TATTACAAAAGGATGTCGCAAACGCTGTTTGCTCCTCTACAAAACAGACCTTAAAACCCTAAAGGCTTAA
GTAGCACCCTCGCAAGCTCGGGCAAATCGCTGAATATTCCTTTTGTCTCCGACCATCAGGCACCTGAGTC
GCTGTCTTTTTCGTGACATTCAGTTCGCTGCGCTCACGGCTCTGGCAGTGAATGGGGGTAAATGGCACTA
CAGGCGCCTTTTATGGATTCATGCAAGGAAACTACCCATAATACAAGAAAAGCCCGTCACGGGCTTCTCA
GGGCGTTTTATGGCGGGTCTGCTATGTGGTGCTATCTGACTTTTTGCTGTTCAGCAGTTCCTGCCCTCTG
ATTTTCCAGTCTGACCACTTCGGATTATCCCGTGACAGGTCATTCAGACTGGCTAATGCACCCAGTAAGG
CAGCGGTATCATCAACAGGCTTACCCGTCTTACTGTCCCTAGTGCTTGGATTCTCACCAATAAAAAACGC
CCGGCGGCAACCGAGCGTTCTGAACAAATCCAGATGGAGTTCTGAGGTCATTACTGGATCTATCAACAGG
AGTCCAAGCGAGCTCTCGAACCCCAGAGTCCCGCTTACCAATGCTTAATCAGTGAGGCACCTATCTCAGC
GATCTGTCTATTTCGTTCATCCATAGTTGCCTGACTCCCCGTCGTGTAGATAACTACGATACGGGAGGGC
TTACCATCTGGCCCCAGTGCTGCAATGATACCGCGAGACCCACGCTCACCGGCTCCAGATTTATCAGCAA
TAAACCAGCCAGCCGGAAGGGCCGAGCGCAGAAGTGGTCCTGCAACTTTATCCGCCTCCATCCAGTCTAT
TAATTGTTGCCGGGAAGCTAGAGTAAGTAGTTCGCCAGTTAATAGTTTGCGCAACGTTGTTGCCATTGCT
ACAGGCATCGTGGTGTCACGCTCGTCGTTTGGTATGGCTTCATTCAGCTCCGGTTCCCAACGATCAAGGC
GAGTTACATGATCCCCCATGTTGTGCAAAAAAGCGGTTAGCTCCTTCGGTCCTCCGATCGTTGTCAGAAG
TAAGTTGGCCGCAGTGTTATCACTCATGGTTATGGCAGCACTGCATAATTCTCTTACTGTCATGCCATCC
GTAAGATGCTTTTCTGTGACTGGTGAGTACTCAACCAAGTCATTCTGAGAATAGTGTATGCGGCGACCGA
GTTGCTCTTGCCCGGCGTCAATACGGGATAATACCGCGCCACATAGCAGAACTTTAAAAGTGCTCATCAT
TGGAAAACGTTCTTCGGGGCGAAAACTCTCAAGGATCTTACCGCTGTTGAGATCCAGTTCGATATAACCC
ACTCGTGCACCCAACTGATCTTCAGCATCTTTTACTTTCACCAGCGTTTCTGGGTGAGCAAAAACAGGAA
GGCAAAATGCCGCAAAAAAGGGAATAAGGGCGACACGGAAATGTTGAATACTCATACTCTTCCTTTTTCA
ATATTATTGAAGCATTTATCGCGAAACGATCCTCATCCTGTCTCTTGATCAGATCTTGATCCCCTGCGCC
ATCAGATCCTTGGCGGCAAGAAAGCCATCCAGTTTACTTTGCAGGGCTTCCCAACCTTACCAGAGGGCGC
CCCAGCTGGCAATTCCGACGTCTAAGAAACCATTATTATCATGACATTAACCTATAAAAATAGGCGTATC
ACGAGGCCCTTTCGTCTTCACCTCGAG
Features (pLannotate 1.2.2; 9 found; start..end, strand, type, name):
     59..772     +  CDS            Superfolder GFP: Superfolder GFP is a basic (constitutively fluorescent) green fluorescent protein published in 2005, derived from Aequorea victoria. It is reported to be a very rapidly-maturing weak dimer.
    796..843     +  terminator     T7 terminator: transcription terminator for bacteriophage T7 RNA polymerase
    844..883     +  terminator     rrnB T1 terminator (fragment): Escherichia coli rrnB; transcription terminator T1 from the E. coli rrnB gene
   1418..2368    -  CDS            Rep101: RepA protein needed for replication with the pSC101 origin; rep101
   2416..2638    -  rep_origin     pSC101 ori: low-copy replication origin that requires the Rep101 protein
   3130..3224    -  terminator     lambda t0 terminator: transcription terminator from phage lambda
   3255..4115    -  CDS            AmpR: β-lactamase; bla; confers resistance to ampicillin, carbenicillin, and related antibiotics
   4116..4150    -  promoter       AmpR promoter (fragment): bla
   4182..4301    -  CDS            tnpA (fragment): TN5P_ECOLX - Also known as tnp. Experimental evidence at protein level: Swiss-Prot protein existence level 1. Mediates transposition of transposon Tn5 by a 'cut and paste' mechanism. First, the monomeric transposase binds the 19 bp inverted DNA repeats flanking the transposon. Then, dimerization of the DNA- bound transposase creates a synaptic DNA complex. After nicking of the first DNA strand, excision of the transposon proceeds through a series of intermediates. The transposase then mediates the insertion of the transposon at a new site by strand transfer. The activity of the wild- type tran
