[The description below was written by a language model from this plasmid's Addgene catalogue record and pLannotate feature annotations shown in this document.]
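Description:
pTHSSd_10 is a low-copy bacterial expression plasmid built on the pZS2 backbone and serving as a fluorescent reporter for the PK1F promoter. The depositor's full sequence is 4,367 nt. Replication depends on the pSC101 origin together with its cognate Rep101 (RepA) initiator protein, which is encoded on the plasmid and keeps copy number low. Selection is by ampicillin through a β-lactamase (AmpR) gene with a partial bla promoter, followed by a lambda t0 terminator. The automated annotation also flags a short fragment resembling the Tn5 transposase gene next to the resistance cassette. This is most likely a backbone remnant rather than a functional element.

The payload is a single reporter cassette. A superfolder GFP coding sequence, a rapidly maturing and constitutively fluorescent Aequorea-derived protein, is listed as being under the control of PK1F. It is followed by a T7 terminator and a fragment of the E. coli rrnB T1 terminator, which stop transcription by phage-type and host polymerases respectively. The promoter itself is not picked up in the feature table. Only a short stretch of sequence lies upstream of the sfGFP open reading frame, which would fit a compact phage-type promoter and ribosome binding site, but the record does not describe these elements.

The associated publication describes a transcriptional "resource allocator" built from a highly fragmented T7 RNA polymerase. In that context, the plasmid is presumably used in E. coli to read out the activity of a polymerase variant that recognises PK1F, with GFP fluorescence reporting promoter output. The record itself gives the purpose only as "PK1F GFP reporter".
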