Addgene plasmid #59950: pTHSSd_10
Purpose: PK1F GFP reporter
Depositing lab: Christopher Voigt. Depositing organization: Massachusetts Institute of Technology. Publication: A 'resource allocator' for transcription based on a highly fragmented T7 RNA polymerase. Segall-Shapiro TH, Meyer AJ, Ellington AD, Sontag ED, Voigt CA. Mol Syst Biol. 2014 Jul 30;10(7):742. 10.15252/msb.20145299 PubMed 25080493.
Backbone
  Vector backbone: pZS2
  Vector type: Bacterial Expression
Growth in bacteria
  Bacterial resistance: Ampicillin, 100 μg/mL
  Growth temperature: 37°C
  Growth strain: DH10B
  Copy number: Low Copy
Gene/Insert
  Gene/Insert name: sfGFP
  Species: Synthetic
  Mutation: N/A
  Promoter: PK1F
  Cloning method: Ligation Independent Cloning
  Sequencing primers: 5′ Other; 3′ Other
Terms and licenses: Academic/Nonprofit Terms; Industry Terms: Not Available to Industry
How to cite: pTHSSd_10 was a gift from Christopher Voigt (Addgene plasmid # 59950 ; http://n2t.net/addgene:59950 ; RRID:Addgene_59950)
