>Addgene plasmid #59950 | pTHSSd_10 | depositor partial sequence | sequence record 95186 | PK1F
TAATAACTATCACTATAGGGAGA
