>Addgene plasmid #59950 | pTHSSd_10 | addgene partial sequence | sequence record 96489 | pTC14_F1 5'-cctactcaggagagcgttca-3'
CCGTTTAGAGGCCCCAAGGGGTTATGCTAGGATCCTTATTAAGCACCTTATTATTTGTAGAGCTCATCCA
TGCCATGTGTAATCCCAGCAGCAGTTACAAACTCAAGAAGGACCATGTGGTCACGCTTTTCGTTGGGATC
TTTCGAAAGGACAGATTGTGTCGACAGGTAATGGTTGTCTGGTAAAAGGACAGGGCCATCGCCAATTGGA
GTATTTTGTTGATAATGGTCTGCTAGTTGAACGGAACCATCTTCAACGTTGTGGCGAATTTTGAAGTTAG
CTTTGATTCCATTCTTTTGTTTGTCTGCCGTGATGTATACATTGTGTGAGTTAAAGTTGTACTCGAGTTT
GTGTCCAAGAATGTTTCCATCTTCTTTAAAATCAATACCCTTTAACTCGATACGATTAACAAGGGTATCA
CCTTCAAACTTGACTTCAGCACGCGTCTTGTAGGTCCCGTCATCTTTGAAAGATATAGTGCGTTCCTGTA
CATAACCTTCGGGCATGGCACTCTTGAAAAAGTCATGCCGTTTCATGTGATCCGGATAACGGGAAAAGCA
TTGAACACCATAGGTCAGAGTAGTGACAAGTGTTGGCCACGGAACAGGTAGTTTTCCAGTAGTGCAAATA
AATTTAAGGGTGAGTTTTCCGTTTGTAGCATCACCTTCACCCTCTCCACGGACAGAAAATTTGTGCCCAT
TAACATCACCATCTAATTCAACAAGAATTGG
