>Addgene plasmid #59950 | pTHSSd_10 | addgene partial sequence | sequence record 101531 | pBRforEco 5'-AATAGGCGTATCACGAGGC-3'
ACTATCACTATAGGGAGAGGATCCTGTCAATTTCCGCGATAGAGGAGGTAAAGATGAGCAAAGGAGAAGA
ACTTTTCACTGGAGTTGTCCCAATTCTTGTTGAATTAGATGGTGATGTTAATGGGCACAAATTTTCTGTC
CGTGGAGAGGGTGAAGGTGATGCTACAAACGGAAAACTCACCCTTAAATTTATTTGCACTACTGGAAAAC
TACCTGTTCCGTGGCCAACACTTGTCACTACTCTGACCTATGGTGTTCAATGCTTTTCCCGTTATCCGGA
TCACATGAAACGGCATGACTTTTTCAAGAGTGCCATGCCCGAAGGTTATGTACAGGAACGCACTATATCT
TTCAAAGATGACGGGACCTACAAGACGCGTGCTGAAGTCAAGTTTGAAGGTGATACCCTTGTTAATCGTA
TCGAGTTAAAGGGTATTGATTTTAAAGAAGATGGAAACATTCTTGGACACAAACTCGAGTACAACTTTAA
CTCACACAATGTATACATCACGGCAGACAAACAAAAGAATGGAATCAAAGCTAACTTCAAAATTCGCCAC
AACGTTGAAGATGGTTCCGTTCAACTAGCAGACCATTATCAACAAAATACTCCAATTGGCGATGGCCCTG
TCCTTTTACCAGACAACCATTACCTGTCGACACAATCTGTCCTTTCGAAAGATCCCAACGAAAAGCGTGA
CCACATGGTCCTTCTTGAGTTTGTAACTGCTGCTGGGATTACACATGGCATGGATGAGCTCTACAAATAA
TAAGGTGCTTAATAAGGATCCTAGCATAACCCCTTGGGGCCTCTAAACGGGTCTTGAGG
