>Addgene plasmid #59950 | pTHSSd_10 | addgene partial sequence | sequence record 101532 | GFP-R 5'-CCATCTAATTCAACAAGAATTGGGACAAC-3'
CTTTGCTCATCTTTACCTCCTCTATCGCGGAAATTGACAGGATCCTCTCCCTATAGTGATAGTTATTACT
CGAGGTGAAGACGAAAGGGCCTCGTGATACGCCTATTTTTATAGGTTAATGTCATGATAATAATGGTTTC
TTAGACGTCGGAATTGCCAGCTGGGGCGCCCTCTGGTAAGGTTGGGAAGCCCTGCAAAGTAAACTGGATG
GCTTTCTTGCCGCCAAGGATCTGATGGCGCAGGGGATCAAGATCTGATCAAGAGACAGGATGAGGATCGT
TTCGCGATAAATGCTTCAATAATATTGAAAAAGGAAGAGTATGAGTATTCAACATTTCCGTGTCGCCCTT
ATTCCCTTTTTTGCGGCATTTTGCCTTCCTGTTTTTGCTCACCCAGAAACGCTGGTGAAAGTAAAAGATG
CTGAAGATCAGTTGGGTGCACGAGTGGGTTATATCGAACTGGATCTCAACAGCGGTAAGATCCTTGAGAG
TTTTCGCCCCGAAGAACGTTTTCCAATGATGAGCACTTTTAAAGTTCTGCTATGTGGCGCGGTATTATCC
CGTATTGACGCCGGGCAAGAGCAACTCGGTCGCCGCATACACTATTCTCAGAATGACTTGGTTGAGTACT
CACCAGTCACAGAAAAGCATCTTACGGATGGCATGACAGTAAGAGAATTATGCAGTGCTGCCATAACCAT
GAGTGATAACACTGCGGCCAACTTACTTCTGACAACGATCGGAGGACCGAAGGAGCTAACCGCTTTTTTG
CACAACATGGGGGATCATGTAACTCGCCTTGATCGTTGGGAACCGGAGCTGAATGAAGCCATACCAAACG
ACGAGCGTGACACCACGATGCCTGTAGCAATGGCAACAACGTTGCGCAAACTATTAACTGGCGAACTACT
TACTCTAGCTTCCCGG
