>Addgene plasmid #59950 | pTHSSd_10 | addgene partial sequence | sequence record 101535 | Amp-R 5'-ATAATACCGCGCCACATAGC-3'
AACTCTCAAGGATCTTACCGCTGTTGAGATCCAGTTCGATATAACCCACTCGTGCACCCAACTGATCTTC
AGCATCTTTTACTTTCACCAGCGTTTCTGGGTGAGCAAAAACAGGAAGGCAAAATGCCGCAAAAAAGGGA
ATAAGGGCGACACGGAAATGTTGAATACTCATACTCTTCCTTTTTCAATATTATTGAAGCATTTATCGCG
AAACGATCCTCATCCTGTCTCTTGATCAGATCTTGATCCCCTGCGCCATCAGATCCTTGGCGGCAAGAAA
GCCATCCAGTTTACTTTGCAGGGCTTCCCAACCTTACCAGAGGGCGCCCCAGCTGGCAATTCCGACGTCT
AAGAAACCATTATTATCATGACATTAACCTATAAAAATAGGCGTATCACGAGGCCCTTTCGTCTTCACCT
CGAGTAATAACTATCACTATAGGGAGAGGATCCTGTCAATTTCCGCGATAGAGGAGGTAAAGATGAGCAA
AGGAGAAGAACTTTTCACTGGAGTTGTCCCAATTCTTGTTGAATTAGATGGTGATGTTAATGGGCACAAA
TTTTCTGTCCGTGGAGAGGGTGAAGGTGATGCTACAAACGGAAAACTCACCCTTAAATTTATTTGCACTA
CTGGAAAACTACCTGTTCCGTGGCCAACACTTGTCACTACTCTGACCTATGGTGTTCAATGCTTTTCCCG
TTATCCGGATCACATGAAACGGCATGACTTTTTCAAGAGTGCCATGCCCGAAGGTTATGTACAGGAACGC
ACTATATCTTTCAAAGATGACGGGACCTACAAGACGCGTGCTGAAGTCAAGTTTGAAGGTGATACCCTTG
TTAATCGTATCGAGTTAAAGGGTATTGATT
