>Addgene plasmid #59950 | pTHSSd_10 | addgene partial sequence | sequence record 101537 | pTC14_F1 5'-cctactcaggagagcgttca-3'
CCGTTTAGAGGCCCCAAGGGGTTATGCTAGGATCCTTATTAAGCACCTTATTATTTGTAGAGCTCATCCA
TGCCATGTGTAATCCCAGCAGCAGTTACAAACTCAAGAAGGACCATGTGGTCACGCTTTTCGTTGGGATC
TTTCGAAAGGACAGATTGTGTCGACAGGTAATGGTTGTCTGGTAAAAGGACAGGGCCATCGCCAATTGGA
GTATTTTGTTGATAATGGTCTGCTAGTTGAACGGAACCATCTTCAACGTTGTGGCGAATTTTGAAGTTAG
CTTTGATTCCATTCTTTTGTTTGTCTGCCGTGATGTATACATTGTGTGAGTTAAAGTTGTACTCGAGTTT
GTGTCCAAGAATGTTTCCATCTTCTTTAAAATCAATACCCTTTAACTCGATACGATTAACAAGGGTATCA
CCTTCAAACTTGACTTCAGCACGCGTCTTGTAGGTCCCGTCATCTTTGAAAGATATAGTGCGTTCCTGTA
CATAACCTTCGGGCATGGCACTCTTGAAAAAGTCATGCCGTTTCATGTGATCCGGATAACGGGAAAAGCA
TTGAACACCATAGGTCAGAGTAGTGACAAGTGTTGGCCACGGAACAGGTAGTTTTCCAGTAGTGCAAATA
AATTTAAGGGTGAGTTTTCCGTTTGTAGCATCACCTTCACCCTCTCCACGGACAGAAAATTTGTGCCCAT
TAACATCACCATCTAATTCAACAAGAATTGGGACAACTCCAGTGAAAAGTTCTTCTCCTTTGCTCATCTT
TACCTCCTCTATCGCGGAAATTGACAGGATCCTCTCCCTATAGTGATAGTTATTACTCGAGGTGAAGACG
AA
