>Addgene plasmid #59950 | pTHSSd_10 | addgene partial sequence | sequence record 101538 | pGalW-R 5'-AAAGGGAATAAGGGCGACAC-3'
ATATTATTGAAGCATTTATCGCGAAACGATCCTCATCCTGTCTCTTGATCAGATCTTGATCCCCTGCGCC
ATCAGATCCTTGGCGGCAAGAAAGCCATCCAGTTTACTTTGCAGGGCTTCCCAACCTTACCAGAGGGCGC
CCCAGCTGGCAATTCCGACGTCTAAGAAACCATTATTATCATGACATTAACCTATAAAAATAGGCGTATC
ACGAGGCCCTTTCGTCTTCACCTCGAGTAATAACTATCACTATAGGGAGAGGATCCTGTCAATTTCCGCG
ATAGAGGAGGTAAAGATGAGCAAAGGAGAAGAACTTTTCACTGGAGTTGTCCCAATTCTTGTTGAATTAG
ATGGTGATGTTAATGGGCACAAATTTTCTGTCCGTGGAGAGGGTGAAGGTGATGCTACAAACGGAAAACT
CACCCTTAAATTTATTTGCACTACTGGAAAACTACCTGTTCCGTGGCCAACACTTGTCACTACTCTGACC
TATGGTGTTCAATGCTTTTCCCGTTATCCGGATCACATGAAACGGCATGACTTTTTCAAGAGTGCCATGC
CCGAAGGTTATGTACAGGAACGCACTATATCTTTCAAAGATGACGGGACCTACAAGACGCGTGCTGAAGT
CAAGTTTGAAGGTGATACCCTTGTTAATCGTATCGAGTTAAAGGGTATTGATTTTAAAGAAGATGGAAAC
ATTCTTGGACACAAACTCGAGTACAACTTTAACTCACACAATGTATACATCACGGCAGACAAACAAAAGA
ATGGAATCAAAGCTAACTTCAAAATTCGCCACAACGTTGAAGATGGTTCCGTTCAACTAGCAGACCATTA
TCAACAA
